>Addgene plasmid #233564 | HCT47_pAAV-eHGT_3Xcore_1137m-minBGprom-iCre297T-WPRE3-bGHpA | addgene full sequence | sequence record 466770 | Addgene NGS Result
CCTGCAGGCAGCTGCGCGCTCGCTCGCTCACTGAGGCCGCCCGGGCGTCGGGCGACCTTTGGTCGCCCGG
CCTCAGTGAGCGAGCGAGCGCGCAGAGAGGGAGTGGCCAACTCCATCACTAGGGGTTCCTGCGGCCGCAC
GCGTGATTTCTTTGTCTCTGTGGAAGCACTTAAGTGCAGGCTTTAGTTCCAATGACACTCAGGAGCCTCT
GGATTCCAGCACTGGGGATGGGGGTGGGGTAGAACGTTCTCAGGCCTCACCAACCCCTCCCCTGTGTGCT
GCCTTTGGGAGAGTCCCAAGGCTTCAGCATTACTTAATTAATTAGGCCTCTACTGCTACATAGGCTCAGA
TTCAAAAGAACAGAGTGGCCCACGTCAGCCATTCCCGGAAAAGTCTGATGGCTGGAAGCCAGAGGACTAT
GTGTCTGCCTTGCTGCCCTTGGCCAGCCCATCCTGAATGCCCAGACTCGGACAATGGAGTAGGTACAGAA
GGGTAGATTTCTTTGTCTCTGTGGAAGCACTTAAGTGCAGGCTTTAGTTCCAATGACACTCAGGAGCCTC
TGGATTCCAGCACTGGGGATGGGGGTGGGGTAGAACGTTCTCAGGCCTCACCAACCCCTCCCCTGTGTGC
TGCCTTTGGGAGAGTCCCAAGGCTTCAGCATTACTTAATTAATTAGGCCTCTACTGCTACATAGGCTCAG
ATTCAAAAGAACAGAGTGGCCCACGTCAGCCATTCCCGGAAAAGTCTGATGGCTGGAAGCCAGAGGACTA
TGTGTCTGCCTTGCTGCCCTTGGCCAGCCCATCCTGAATGCCCAGACTCGGACAATGGAGTAGGTACAGA
AGGGTAGATTTCTTTGTCTCTGTGGAAGCACTTAAGTGCAGGCTTTAGTTCCAATGACACTCAGGAGCCT
CTGGATTCCAGCACTGGGGATGGGGGTGGGGTAGAACGTTCTCAGGCCTCACCAACCCCTCCCCTGTGTG
CTGCCTTTGGGAGAGTCCCAAGGCTTCAGCATTACTTAATTAATTAGGCCTCTACTGCTACATAGGCTCA
GATTCAAAAGAACAGAGTGGCCCACGTCAGCCATTCCCGGAAAAGTCTGATGGCTGGAAGCCAGAGGACT
ATGTGTCTGCCTTGCTGCCCTTGGCCAGCCCATCCTGAATGCCCAGACTCGGACAATGGAGTAGGTACAG
AAGGGTACTATTTCACTGAGTTTGAGCTCGGGCTGGGCATAAAAGTCAGGGCAGAGCCATCTATTGCTTA
CATTTGCTTCTGGGATCCAGATCTTTCGAAGCTAGCGCTACCGGTCGCCACCATGGTGAGCAAGGGCGAG
GAGCTGTTCACCGGGGTGGTGCCCATCCTGGTCGAGCTGGACGGCGACGTAAACGGCCACAAGTTCAGCG
TGTCCGGCGAGGGCGAGGGCGATGCCACCTACGGCAAGCTGACCCTGAAGCTGATCTGCACCACCGGCAA
GCTGCCCGTGCCCTGGCCCACCCTCGTGACCACCCTGGGCTACGGCGTGCAGTGCTTCGCCCGCTACCCC
GACCACATGAAGCAGCACGACTTCTTCAAGTCCGCCATGCCCGAAGGCTACGTCCAGGAGCGCACCATCT
TCTTCAAGGACGACGGCAACTACAAGACCCGCGCCGAGGTGAAGTTCGAGGGCGACACCCTGGTGAACCG
CATCGAGCTGAAGGGCATCGACTTCAAGGAGGACGGCAACATCCTGGGGCACAAGCTGGAGTACAACTAC
AACAGCCACAACGTCTATATCACCGCCGACAAGCAGAAGAACGGCATCAAGGCCAACTTCAAGATCCGCC
ACAACATCGAGGACGGCGGCGTGCAGCTCGCCGACCACTACCAGCAGAACACCCCCATCGGCGACGGCCC
CGTGCTGCTGCCCGACAACCACTACCTGAGCTACCAGTCCAAGCTGAGCAAAGACCCCAACGAGAAGCGC
GATCACATGGTCCTGCTGGAGTTCGTGACCGCCGCCGGGATCACTCTCGGCATGGACGAGCTGTACAAGT
AAGTCGACGGCGCGCCGCGGCCGCGAATTCGATATCATAATCAACCTCTGGATTACAAAATTTGTGAAAG
ATTGACTGGTATTCTTAACTATGTTGCTCCTTTTACGCTATGTGGATACGCTGCTTTAATGCCTTTGTAT
CATGCTATTGCTTCCCGTATGGCTTTCATTTTCTCCTCCTTGTATAAATCCTGGTTAGTTCTTGCCACGG
CGGAACTCATCGCCGCCTGCCTTGCCCGCTGCTGGACAGGGGCTCGGCTGTTGGGCACTGACAATTCCGT
GGCTCGAGAGATCTTCGACTGTGCCTTCTAGTTGCCAGCCATCTGTTGTTTGCCCCTCCCCCGTGCCTTC
CTTGACCCTGGAAGGTGCCACTCCCACTGTCCTTTCCTAATAAAATGAGGAAATTGCATCGCATTGTCTG
AGTAGGTGTCATTCTATTCTGGGGGGTGGGGTGGGGCAGGACAGCAAGGGGGAGGATTGGGAAGACAATA
GCAGGCATGAGATCTCACGTGCGGACCGAGCGGCCGCAGGAACCCCTAGTGATGGAGTTGGCCACTCCCT
CTCTGCGCGCTCGCTCGCTCACTGAGGCCGGGCGACCAAAGGTCGCCCGACGCCCGGGCTTTGCCCGGGC
GGCCTCAGTGAGCGAGCGAGCGCGCAGCTGCCTGCAGGGGCGCCTGATGCGGTATTTTCTCCTTACGCAT
CTGTGCGGTATTTCACACCGCATA
[95 nt withheld, positions 2755-2849]
T
[46 nt withheld, positions 2851-2896]
C
[141 nt withheld, positions 2898-3038]
CCTTTGACGTTGGAGTCCACGTTCTTT
[37 nt withheld, positions 3066-3102]
ACTCTATCTCGGGCTATTCTTTTGATTTATAAGGGATTTTGCCGATTTCGGTCTATTGGTTAAAAAATGA
GCTGATTTAACAAAAATTTAACGCGAATTTTAACAAAATATTAACGTTTACAATTTTATGGTGCACTCTC
AGTACAATCTGCTCTGATGCCGCATAGTTAAGCCAGCCCCGACACCCGCCAACACCCGCTGACGCGCCCT
GACGGGCTTGTCTGCTCCCGGCATCCGCTTACAGACAAGCTGTGACCGTCTCCGGGAGCTGCATGTGTCA
GAGGTTTTCACCGTCATCACCGAAACGCGCGAGACGAAAGGGCCTCGTGATACGCCTATTTTTATAGGTT
AATGTCATGATAATAATGGTTTCTTAGACGTCAGGTGGCACTTTTCGGGGAAATGTGCGCGGAACCCCTA
TTTGTTTATTTTTCTAAATACATTCAAATATGTATCCGCTCATGAGACAATAACCCTGATAAATGCTTCA
ATAATATTGAAAAAGGAAGAGTATGAGTATTCAACATTTCCGTGTCGCCCTTATTCCCTTTTTTGCGGCA
TTTTGCCTTCCTGTTTTTGCTCACCCAGAAACGCTGGTGAAAGTAAAAGATGCTGAAGATCAGTTGGGTG
CACGAGTGGGTTACATCGAACTGGATCTCAACAGCGGTAAGATCCTTGAGAGTTTTCGCCCCGAAGAACG
TTTTCCAATGATGAGCACTTTTAAAGTTCTGCTATGTGGCGCGGTATTATCCCGTATTGACGCCGGGCAA
GAGCAACTCGGTCGCCGCATACACTATTCTCAGAATGACTTGGTTGAGTACTCACCAGTCACAGAAAAGC
ATCTTACGGATGGCATGACAGTAAGAGAATTATGCAGTGCTGCCATAACCATGAGTGATAACACTGCGGC
CAACTTACTTCTGACAACGATCGGAGGACCGAAGGAGCTAACCGCTTTTTTGCACAACATGGGGGATCAT
GTAACTCGCCTTGATCGTTGGGAACCGGAGCTGAATGAAGCCATACCAAACGACGAGCGTGACACCACGA
TGCCTGTAGCAATGGCAACAACGTTGCGCAAACTATTAACTGGCGAACTACTTACTCTAGCTTCCCGGCA
ACAATTAATAGACTGGATGGAGGCGGATAAAGTTGCAGGACCACTTCTGCGCTCGGCCCTTCCGGCTGGC
TGGTTTATTGCTGATAAATCTGGAGCCGGTGAGCGTGGGTCTCGCGGTATCATTGCAGCACTGGGGCCAG
ATGGTAAGCCCTCCCGTATCGTAGTTATCTACACGACGGGGAGTCAGGCAACTATGGATGAACGAAATAG
ACAGATCGCTGAGATAGGTGCCTCACTGATTAAGCATTGGTAACTGTCAGACCAAGTTTACTCATATATA
CTTTAGATTGATTTAAAACTTCATTTTTAATTTAAAAGGATCTAGGTGAAGATCCTTTTTGATAATCTCA
TGACCAAAATCCCTTAACGTGAGTTTTCGTTCCACTGAGCGTCAGACCCCGTAGAAAAGATCAAAGGATC
TTCTTGAGATCCTTTTTTTCTGCGCGTAATCTGCTGCTTGCAAACAAAAAAACCACCGCTACCAGCGGTG
GTTTGTTTGCCGGATCAAGAGCTACCAACTCTTTTTCCGAAGGTAACTGGCTTCAGCAGAGCGCAGATAC
CAAATACTGTTCTTCTAGTGTAGCCGTAGTTAGGCCACCACTTCAAGAACTCTGTAGCACCGCCTACATA
CCTCGCTCTGCTAATCCTGTTACCAGTGGCTGCTGCCAGTGGCGATAAGTCGTGTCTTACCGGGTTGGAC
TCAAGACGATAGTTACCGGATAAGGCGCAGCGGTCGGGCTGAACGGGGGGTTCGTGCACACAGCCCAGCT
TGGAGCGAACGACCTACACCGAACTGAGATACCTACAGCGTGAGCTATGAGAAAGCGCCACGCTTCCCGA
AGGGAGAAAGGCGGACAGGTATCCGGTAAGCGGCAGGGTCGGAACAGGAGAGCGCACGAGGGAGCTTCCA
GGGGGAAACGCCTGGTATCTTTATAGTCCTGTCGGGTTTCGCCACCTCTGACTTGAGCGTCGATTTTTGT
GATGCTCGTCAGGGGGGCGGAGCCTATGGAAAAACGCCAGCAACGCGGCCTTTTTACGGTTCCTGGCCTT
TTGCTGGCCTTTTGCTCACATGT
Features (pLannotate 1.2.2; 14 found; start..end, strand, type, name):
     12..39      +  repeat_region  AAV2 ITR (fragment): inverted terminal repeat of adeno-associated virus serotype 2 inverted
     68..95      +  repeat_region  AAV2 ITR (fragment): inverted terminal repeat of adeno-associated virus serotype 2 inverted
   1313..2029    +  CDS            SYFP2: SYFP2 is a basic (constitutively fluorescent) yellow fluorescent protein published in 2006, derived from Aequorea victoria. It is reported to be a very rapidly-maturing monomer with moderate acid sensitivity.
   2069..2226    +  misc_feature   WPRE (fragment): woodchuck hepatitis virus posttranscriptional regulatory element
   2232..2312    +  misc_feature   WPRE (fragment): woodchuck hepatitis virus posttranscriptional regulatory element
   2329..2440    +  polyA_signal   bGH poly(A) signal: bovine growth hormone polyadenylation signal
   2558..2698    +  repeat_region  AAV2 ITR: inverted terminal repeat of adeno-associated virus serotype 2 inverted
   2703..2754    -  misc_feature   bom (fragment): basis of mobility region from pBR322
   2773..3228    +  rep_origin     f1 ori (sequence partly withheld): f1 bacteriophage origin of replication; arrow indicates direction of (+) strand synthesis
   3229..3278    -  misc_feature   bom (fragment): basis of mobility region from pBR322
   3380..3415    -  CDS            rop (fragment): Rop protein, which maintains plasmids at low copy number; rop
   3510..3614    +  promoter       AmpR promoter: bla
   3615..4475    +  CDS            AmpR: β-lactamase; bla; confers resistance to ampicillin, carbenicillin, and related antibiotics
   4646..5234    +  rep_origin     ori: high-copy-number ColE1/pMB1/pBR322/pUC origin of replication
