[The description below was written by a language model from this plasmid's Addgene catalogue record and pLannotate feature annotations shown in this document.]
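Description:
HCT47_pAAV-eHGT_3Xcore_1137m-minBGprom-iCre297T-WPRE3-bGHpA is a recombinant AAV transfer plasmid from a series of enhancer-driven AAV vectors developed for targeting spinal motor neurons and descending motor pathways in rodents and macaque. It is built on an Allen Institute rAAV-minBglobin backbone. In bacteria it replicates from a high-copy ColE1/pUC-type origin and is selected with ampicillin through the bla gene. An f1 phage origin is also present. The full sequenced record is about 5.3 kb. The expression cassette is flanked by AAV2 inverted terminal repeats, which allow the genome to be replicated and packaged into AAV capsids. The annotation detects the 3′ ITR intact but only short fragments of the 5′ ITR, which is common for these repeat-rich elements in sequencing-based annotation.

Although the plasmid name refers to an iCre variant, the catalogue entry and the sequence agree that the payload is actually SYFP2, a rapidly maturing monomeric yellow fluorescent protein derived from Aequorea victoria. The repository explicitly notes this mismatch. According to the name and catalogue fields, SYFP2 is driven by a minimal beta-globin promoter placed downstream of a triplicated core of the enhancer eHGT_1137m. Neither element is annotated in the feature table, but they presumably occupy the unannotated region upstream of the coding sequence. In such designs the minimal promoter has little activity alone, so the enhancer determines cell-type specificity. A shortened WPRE (WPRE3, detected as two fragments) enhances transcript stability and expression, and the bovine growth hormone polyadenylation signal terminates the transcript. The stated purpose is production of a direct-expressing SYFP2 AAV, used to label the cells in which the enhancer is active.
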