Addgene plasmid #233564: HCT47_pAAV-eHGT_3Xcore_1137m-minBGprom-iCre297T-WPRE3-bGHpA
Purpose: Direct-expressing SYFP2 AAV virus
Depositing lab: Tanya Daigle & Allen Institute for Brain Science. Depositing organization: Allen Institute. Publication: Enhancer AAVs for targeting spinal motor neurons and descending motor pathways in rodents and macaque. Kussick E, Johansen N, Taskin N, Chowdhury A, Quinlan MA, Fraser A, Clark AG, Wynalda B, Martinez R, Groce EL, Reding M, Liang E, Shulga L, Huang C, Casper T, Clark M, Ho W, Gao Y, van Velthoven CTJ, Sobieski C, Ferrer R, Berg MR, Curtis BC, English C, Day JC, Fortuna MG, Donadio N, Newman D, Yao S, Chakka AB, Goldy J, Torkelson A, Guzman JB, Chakrabarty R, Nguy B, Guilford N, Pham TH, Wright V, Ronellenfitch K, Naidoo R, Kenney J, Williford A, Ramakrishnan C, Drinnenberg A, Gudsnuk K, Thyagarajan B, Smith KA, Dee N, Deisseroth K, Zeng H, Yao Z, Tasic B, Levi BP, Hodge R, Bakken TE, Lein ES, Ting JT, Daigle TL. Cell Rep. 2025 Jun 24;44(6):115730. doi: 10.1016/j.celrep.2025.115730. Epub 2025 May 21. PubMed 40403722.
Backbone
  Vector backbone: rAAV-minBglobin-ChR2(H134R)-EYFP-WPRE3-BGHpA
  Backbone manufacturer: Allen Institute for Brain Science
  Backbone size w/o insert (bp): 4575
  Vector type: AAV
Growth in bacteria
  Bacterial resistance: Ampicillin, 100 μg/mL
  Growth temperature: 37°C
  Growth strain: NEB Stable
  Copy number: High Copy
Gene/Insert
  Gene/Insert name: SYFP2
  Species: Synthetic
  Insert size (bp): 720
  Promoter: minBglobin
  Cloning method: Restriction Enzyme; 5′ cloning site MluI (not destroyed); 3′ cloning site SacI (not destroyed)
  Sequencing primers: 5′ CTTCCGGCTCGTATGTTG; 3′ GCCTCTTCGCTATTACGC
Terms and licenses: Academic/Nonprofit Terms; Industry Terms: Not Available to Industry
Depositor comments: Addgene Comment: Please note that the sequence confirms that SYFP2 is present in the sequence despite the plasmid name saying iCre297T.
How to cite: HCT47_pAAV-eHGT_3Xcore_1137m-minBGprom-iCre297T-WPRE3-bGHpA was a gift from Tanya Daigle & Allen Institute for Brain Science (Addgene plasmid # 233564 ; http://n2t.net/addgene:233564 ; RRID:Addgene_233564)
